>Addgene plasmid #213773 | pLV-HKGT4_mCherry2-NLS-PEST_Puro | addgene full sequence | sequence record 421767 | Addgene NGS Result
AATGTAGTCTTATGCAATACTCTTGTAGTCTTGCAACATGGTAACGATGAGTTAGCAACATGCCTTACAA
GGAGAGAAAAAGCACCGTGCATGCCGATTGGTGGAAGTAAGGTGGTACGATCGTGCCTTATTAGGAAGGC
AACAGACGGGTCTGACATGGATTGGACGAACCACTGAATTGCCGCATTGCAGAGATATTGTATTTAAGTG
CCTAGCTCGATACATAAACGGGTCTCTCTGGTTAGACCAGATCTGAGCCTGGGAGCTCTCTGGCTAACTA
GGGAACCCACTGCTTAAGCCTCAATAAAGCTTGCCTTGAGTGCTTCAAGTAGTGTGTGCCCGTCTGTTGT
GTGACTCTGGTAACTAGAGATCCCTCAGACCCTTTTAGTCAGTGTGGAAAATCTCTAGCAGTGGCGCCCG
AACAGGGACTTGAAAGCGAAAGGGAAACCAGAGGAGCTCTCTCGACGCAGGACTCGGCTTGCTGAAGCGC
GCACGGCAAGAGGCGAGGGGCGGCGACTGGTGAGTACGCCAAAAATTTTGACTAGCGGAGGCTAGAAGGA
GAGAGATGGGTGCGAGAGCGTCAGTATTAAGCGGGGGAGAATTAGATCGCGATGGGAAAAAATTCGGTTA
AGGCCAGGGGGAAAGAAAAAATATAAATTAAAACATATAGTATGGGCAAGCAGGGAGCTAGAACGATTCG
CAGTTAATCCTGGCCTGTTAGAAACATCAGAAGGCTGTAGACAAATACTGGGACAGCTACAACCATCCCT
TCAGACAGGATCAGAAGAACTTAGATCATTATATAATACAGTAGCAACCCTCTATTGTGTGCATCAAAGG
ATAGAGATAAAAGACACCAAGGAAGCTTTAGACAAGATAGAGGAAGAGCAAAACAAAAGTAAGACCACCG
CACAGCAAGCGGCCGCTGATCTTCAGACCTGGAGGAGGAGATATGAGGGACAATTGGAGAAGTGAATTAT
ATAAATATAAAGTAGTAAAAATTGAACCATTAGGAGTAGCACCCACCAAGGCAAAGAGAAGAGTGGTGCA
GAGAGAAAAAAGAGCAGTGGGAATAGGAGCTTTGTTCCTTGGGTTCTTGGGAGCAGCAGGAAGCACTATG
GGCGCAGCGTCAATGACGCTGACGGTACAGGCCAGACAATTATTGTCTGGTATAGTGCAGCAGCAGAACA
ATTTGCTGAGGGCTATTGAGGCGCAACAGCATCTGTTGCAACTCACAGTCTGGGGCATCAAGCAGCTCCA
GGCAAGAATCCTGGCTGTGGAAAGATACCTAAAGGATCAACAGCTCCTGGGGATTTGGGGTTGCTCTGGA
AAACTCATTTGCACCACTGCTGTGCCTTGGAATGCTAGTTGGAGTAATAAATCTCTGGAACAGATTTGGA
ATCACACGACCTGGATGGAGTGGGACAGAGAAATTAACAATTACACAAGCTTAATACACTCCTTAATTGA
AGAATCGCAAAACCAGCAAGAAAAGAATGAACAAGAATTATTGGAATTAGATAAATGGGCAAGTTTGTGG
AATTGGTTTAACATAACAAATTGGCTGTGGTATATAAAATTATTCATAATGATAGTAGGAGGCTTGGTAG
GTTTAAGAATAGTTTTTGCTGTACTTTCTATAGTGAATAGAGTTAGGCAGGGATATTCACCATTATCGTT
TCAGACCCACCTCCCAACCCCGAGGGGACCCGACAGGCCCGAAGGAATAGAAGAAGAAGGTGGAGAGAGA
GACAGAGACAGATCCATTCGATTAGTGAACGGATCTCGACGGTATCGCTAGCTTTTAAAAGAAAAGGGGG
GATTGGGGGGTACAGTGCAGGGGAAAGAATAGTAGACATAATAGCAACAGACATACAAACTAAAGAATTA
CAAAAACAAATTACAAAAATTCAAAATTTTACTAGTGATTATCGGATCAACTTTGTATAGAAAAGTTGTC
TAGAGACCTACCGCGAGAGCTTGGCGCCAAAATCGGAGCCGGAAGCCGCGTGTTGCCCCTCACAGGCAGG
ACCCCAGGGGGCAGCACGGAGCGGGCTTTCTCCAGTGGGTGACTCCGCTCCCCTGGATGAAAGCGGACCT
CGGGTCTCCAGGGCTCTAGACGGACTACGCGGCCGCCCCTCCCCCCCGAGGCCCGCGGCGCGCGCACACC
GGGATCCCGCCGCTGCTCCGGCCGCCGCCGCCCCTCCCCCGCGCCCACCCGCCCCGGGGCCTCGTGCTGG
GGTCCCCGCCCCGCCGCCTACGCAGCCGGAGGGGCGCACTGAGCGGGGGGGGGGGGGGTGATGGGGGGGA
GGACCGGGGAGCTGGCGCGGGGCAAACTGGGAAAGCGGTGTCGTGTGCTGGCTCCGCCCTCTTCCCGAGG
GTGGGGGAGAACGGTATATAAGTGCGGCAGTCGCCTTGGACAAGTTTGTACAAAAAAGCAGGCTGCCACC
ATGGTGAGCAAGGGCGAGGAGGACAACATGGCCATCATCAAGGAGTTCATGAGGTTCAAGGTGCACATGG
AGGGCAGCGTGAACGGCCACGAGTTCGAGATCGAGGGCGAGGGCGAGGGCAGGCCCTACGAGGGCACCCA
GACCGCCAAGCTGAAGGTGACCAAGGGCGGCCCCCTGCCCTTCGCCTGGGACATCCTGAGCCCCCAGTTC
ATGTACGGCAGCAAGGCCTACGTGAAGCACCCCGCCGACATCCCCGACTACCTGAAGCTGAGCTTCCCCG
AGGGCTTCAACTGGGAGAGGGTGATGAACTTCGAGGACGGCGGCGTGGTGACCGTGACCCAGGACAGCAG
CCTGCAGGACGGCGAGTTCATCTACAAGGTGAAGCTGAGGGGCACCAACTTCCCCAGCGACGGCCCCGTG
ATGCAGTGCAGGACCATGGGCTGGGAGGCCAGCACCGAGAGGATGTACCCCGAGGACGGCGCCCTGAAGG
GCGAGATCAAGCAGAGGCTGAAGCTGAAGGACGGCGGCCACTACGACGCCGAGGTGAAGACCACCTACAA
GGCCAAGAAGCCCGTGCAGCTGCCCGGCGCCTACAACGTGGACATCAAGCTGGACATCCTGAGCCACAAC
GAGGACTACACCATCGTGGAGCAGTACGAGAGGGCCGAGGGCAGGCACAGCACCGGCGGCATGGACGAGC
TGTACAAGCTCAGATCTCGAGCTGATCCAAAAAAGAAGAGAAAGGTAGATCCAAAAAAGAAGAGAAAGGT
AGATCCAAAAAAGAAGAGAAAGGTAGGATCCACCGGATCTAGCCATGGCTTCCCGCCGGAGGTGGAGGAG
CAGGATGATGGCACGCTGCCCATGTCTTGTGCCCAGGAGAGCGGGATGGACCGTCACCCTGCAGCCTGTG
CTTCTGCTAGGATCAATGTGTAGACCCAGCTTTCTTGTACAAAGTGGTGATAATCGAATTCCGATAATCA
ACCTCTGGATTACAAAATTTGTGAAAGATTGACTGGTATTCTTAACTATGTTGCTCCTTTTACGCTATGT
GGATACGCTGCTTTAATGCCTTTGTATCATGCTATTGCTTCCCGTATGGCTTTCATTTTCTCCTCCTTGT
ATAAATCCTGGTTGCTGTCTCTTTATGAGGAGTTGTGGCCCGTTGTCAGGCAACGTGGCGTGGTGTGCAC
TGTGTTTGCTGACGCAACCCCCACTGGTTGGGGCATTGCCACCACCTGTCAGCTCCTTTCCGGGACTTTC
GCTTTCCCCCTCCCTATTGCCACGGCGGAACTCATCGCCGCCTGCCTTGCCCGCTGCTGGACAGGGGCTC
GGCTGTTGGGCACTGACAATTCCGTGGTGTTGTCGGGGAAGCTGACGTCCTTTCCATGGCTGCTCGCCTG
TGTTGCCACCTGGATTCTGCGCGGGACGTCCTTCTGCTACGTCCCTTCGGCCCTCAATCCAGCGGACCTT
CCTTCCCGCGGCCTGCTGCCGGCTCTGCGGCCTCTTCCGCGTCTTCGCCTTCGCCCTCAGACGAGTCGGA
TCTCCCTTTGGGCCGCCTCCCCGCATCGGGAATTCCCGCGGTTCGAATTCTACCGGGTAGGGGAGGCGCT
TTTCCCAAGGCAGTCTGGAGCATGCGCTTTAGCAGCCCCGCTGGGCACTTGGCGCTACACAAGTGGCCTC
TGGCCTCGCACACATTCCACATCCACCGGTAGGCGCCAACCGGCTCCGTTCTTTGGTGGCCCCTTCGCGC
CACCTTCTACTCCTCCCCTAGTCAGGAAGTTCCCCCCCGCCCCGCAGCTCGCGTCGTGCAGGACGTGACA
AATGGAAGTAGCACGTCTCACTAGTCTCGTGCAGATGGACAGCACCGCTGAGCAATGGAAGCGGGTAGGC
CTTTGGGGCAGCGGCCAATAGCAGCTTTGCTCCTTCGCTTTCTGGGCTCAGAGGCTGGGAAGGGGTGGGT
CCGGGGGCGGGCTCAGGGGCGGGCTCAGGGGCGGGGCGGGCGCCCGAAGGTCCTCCGGAGGCCCGGCATT
CTGCACGCTTCAAAAGCGCACGTCTGCCGCGCTGTTCTCCTCTTCCTCATCTCCGGGCCTTTCGACCTCA
CGTGGCCACCATGACCGAGTACAAGCCCACGGTGCGCCTCGCCACCCGCGACGACGTCCCCAGGGCCGTA
CGCACCCTCGCCGCCGCGTTCGCCGACTACCCCGCCACGCGCCACACCGTCGATCCGGACCGCCACATCG
AGCGGGTCACCGAGCTGCAAGAACTCTTCCTCACGCGCGTCGGGCTCGACATCGGCAAGGTGTGGGTCGC
GGACGACGGCGCCGCGGTGGCGGTCTGGACCACGCCGGAGAGCGTCGAAGCGGGGGCGGTGTTCGCCGAG
ATCGGCCCGCGCATGGCCGAGTTGAGCGGTTCCCGGCTGGCCGCGCAGCAACAGATGGAAGGCCTCCTGG
CGCCGCACCGGCCCAAGGAGCCCGCGTGGTTCCTGGCCACCGTCGGCGTCTCGCCCGACCACCAGGGCAA
GGGTCTGGGCAGCGCCGTCGTGCTCCCCGGAGTGGAGGCGGCCGAGCGCGCCGGGGTGCCCGCCTTCCTG
GAGACCTCCGCGCCCCGCAACCTCCCCTTCTACGAGCGGCTCGGCTTCACCGTCACCGCCGACGTCGAGG
TGCCCGAAGGACCGCGCACCTGGTGCATGACCCGCAAGCCCGGTGCCTGAGGTACCTTTAAGACCAATGA
CTTACAAGGCAGCTGTAGATCTTAGCCACTTTTTAAAAGAAAAGGGGGGACTGGAAGGGCTAATTCACTC
CCAACGAAGACAAGATCTGCTTTTTGCTTGTACTGGGTCTCTCTGGTTAGACCAGATCTGAGCCTGGGAG
CTCTCTGGCTAACTAGGGAACCCACTGCTTAAGCCTCAATAAAGCTTGCCTTGAGTGCTTCAAGTAGTGT
GTGCCCGTCTGTTGTGTGACTCTGGTAACTAGAGATCCCTCAGACCCTTTTAGTCAGTGTGGAAAATCTC
TAGCAGTAGTAGTTCATGTCATCTTATTATTCAGTATTTATAACTTGCAAAGAAATGAATATCAGAGAGT
GAGAGGAACTTGTTTATTGCAGCTTATAATGGTTACAAATAAAGCAATAGCATCACAAATTTCACAAATA
AAGCATTTTTTTCACTGCATTCTAGTTGTGGTTTGTCCAAACTCATCAATGTATCTTATCATGTCTGGCT
CTAGCTATCCCGCCCCTAACTCCGCCCATCCCGCCCCTAACTCCGCCCAGTTCCGCCCATTCTCCGCCCC
ATGGCTGACTAATTTTTTTTATTTATGCAGAGGCCGAGGCCGCCTCGGCCTCTGAGCTATTCCAGAAGTA
GTGAGGAGGCTTTTTTGGAGGCCTAGGGACGTACCCAATTCGCCCTATAGTGAGTCGTATTACGCGCGCT
CACTGGCCGTCGTTTTACAACGTCGTGACTGGGAAAACCCTGGCGTTACCCAACTTAATCGCCTTGCAGC
ACATCCCCCTTTCGCCAGCTGGCGTAATAGCGAAGAGGCCCGCACCGATCGCCCTTCCCAACAGTTGCGC
AGCCTGAATGGCGAATGGG
[124 nt withheld, positions 6040-6163]
C
[91 nt withheld, positions 6165-6255]
A
[49 nt withheld, positions 6257-6305]
CCTTTGACGTTGGAGTCCACGTTCTTT
[37 nt withheld, positions 6333-6369]
ACCCTATCTCGGTCTATTCTTTTGATTTATAAGGGATTTTGCCGATTTCGGCCTATTGGTTAAAAAATGA
GCTGATTTAACAAAAATTTAACGCGAATTTTAACAAAATATTAACGCTTACAATTTAGGTGGCACTTTTC
GGGGAAATGTGCGCGGAACCCCTATTTGTTTATTTTTCTAAATACATTCAAATATGTATCCGCTCATGAG
ACAATAACCCTGATAAATGCTTCAATAATATTGAAAAAGGAAGAGTATGAGTATTCAACATTTCCGTGTC
GCCCTTATTCCCTTTTTTGCGGCATTTTGCCTTCCTGTTTTTGCTCACCCAGAAACGCTGGTGAAAGTAA
AAGATGCTGAAGATCAGTTGGGTGCACGAGTGGGTTACATCGAACTGGATCTCAACAGCGGTAAGATCCT
TGAGAGTTTTCGCCCCGAAGAACGTTTTCCAATGATGAGCACTTTTAAAGTTCTGCTATGTGGCGCGGTA
TTATCCCGTATTGACGCCGGGCAAGAGCAACTCGGTCGCCGCATACACTATTCTCAGAATGACTTGGTTG
AGTACTCACCAGTCACAGAAAAGCATCTTACGGATGGCATGACAGTAAGAGAATTATGCAGTGCTGCCAT
AACCATGAGTGATAACACTGCGGCCAACTTACTTCTGACAACGATCGGAGGACCGAAGGAGCTAACCGCT
TTTTTGCACAACATGGGGGATCATGTAACTCGCCTTGATCGTTGGGAACCGGAGCTGAATGAAGCCATAC
CAAACGACGAGCGTGACACCACGATGCCTGTAGCAATGGCAACAACGTTGCGCAAACTATTAACTGGCGA
ACTACTTACTCTAGCTTCCCGGCAACAATTAATAGACTGGATGGAGGCGGATAAAGTTGCAGGACCACTT
CTGCGCTCGGCCCTTCCGGCTGGCTGGTTTATTGCTGATAAATCTGGAGCCGGTGAGCGTGGGTCTCGCG
GTATCATTGCAGCACTGGGGCCAGATGGTAAGCCCTCCCGTATCGTAGTTATCTACACGACGGGGAGTCA
GGCAACTATGGATGAACGAAATAGACAGATCGCTGAGATAGGTGCCTCACTGATTAAGCATTGGTAACTG
TCAGACCAAGTTTACTCATATATACTTTAGATTGATTTAAAACTTCATTTTTAATTTAAAAGGATCTAGG
TGAAGATCCTTTTTGATAATCTCATGACCAAAATCCCTTAACGTGAGTTTTCGTTCCACTGAGCGTCAGA
CCCCGTAGAAAAGATCAAAGGATCTTCTTGAGATCCTTTTTTTCTGCGCGTAATCTGCTGCTTGCAAACA
AAAAAACCACCGCTACCAGCGGTGGTTTGTTTGCCGGATCAAGAGCTACCAACTCTTTTTCCGAAGGTAA
CTGGCTTCAGCAGAGCGCAGATACCAAATACTGTTCTTCTAGTGTAGCCGTAGTTAGGCCACCACTTCAA
GAACTCTGTAGCACCGCCTACATACCTCGCTCTGCTAATCCTGTTACCAGTGGCTGCTGCCAGTGGCGAT
AAGTCGTGTCTTACCGGGTTGGACTCAAGACGATAGTTACCGGATAAGGCGCAGCGGTCGGGCTGAACGG
GGGGTTCGTGCACACAGCCCAGCTTGGAGCGAACGACCTACACCGAACTGAGATACCTACAGCGTGAGCT
ATGAGAAAGCGCCACGCTTCCCGAAGAGAGAAAGGCGGACAGGTATCCGGTAAGCGGCAGGGTCGGAACA
GGAGAGCGCACGAGGGAGCTTCCAGGGGGAAACGCCTGGTATCTTTATAGTCCTGTCGGGTTTCGCCACC
TCTGACTTGAGCGTCGATTTTTGTGATGCTCGTCAGGGGGGCGGAGCCTATGGAAAAACGCCAGCAACGC
GGCCTTTTTACGGTTCCTGGCCTTTTGCTGGCCTTTTGCTCACATGTTCTTTCCTGCGTTATCCCCTGAT
TCTGTGGATAACCGTATTACCGCCTTTGAGTGAGCTGATACCGCTCGCCGCAGCCGAACGACCGAGCGCA
GCGAGTCAGTGAGCGAGGAAGCGGAAGAGCGCCCAATACGCAAACCGCCTCTCCCCGCGCGTTGGCCGAT
TCATTAATGCAGCTGGCACGACAGGTTTCCCGACTGGAAAGCGGGCAGTGAGCGCAACGCAATTAATGTG
AGTTAGCTCACTCATTAGGCACCCCAGGCTTTACACTTTATGCTTCCGGCTCGTATGTTGTGTGGAATTG
TGAGCGGATAACAATTTCACACAGGAAACAGCTATGACCATGATTACGCCAAGCGCGCAATTAACCCTCA
CTAAAGGGAACAAAAGCTGGAGCTGCAAGCTT
Features (pLannotate 1.2.2; 34 found; start..end, strand, type, name):
      3..229     +  promoter       RSV promoter: Rous sarcoma virus enhancer/promoter
    230..410     +  LTR            5' LTR (truncated): truncated 5' long terminal repeat (LTR) from HIV-1
    457..582     +  misc_feature   HIV-1 Ψ: packaging signal of human immunodeficiency virus type 1
    566..929     +  CDS            HIV-1 gag (fragment): gag protein from human immunodeficiency virus 1; gag
   1075..1308    +  misc_feature   RRE: The Rev response element (RRE) of HIV-1 allows for Rev-dependent mRNA export from the nucleus to the cytoplasm.
   1685..1785    +  CDS            Rev (fragment): human immunodeficiency virus 1 (HIV-1) Rev protein; rev; enhances nuclear export of unspliced and incompletely spliced viral mRNAs
   1803..1920    +  misc_feature   cPPT/CTS: central polypurine tract and central termination sequence of HIV-1
   1938..1958    +  protein_bind   attB4: mutant version of attB; core recombination site for the Gateway® BP reaction BP Clonase™
   2268..2421    +  promoter       mEF-1α promoter (fragment): strong constitutive promoter for mouse elongation factor EF-1α
   2420..2444    +  protein_bind   attB1: mutant version of attB; recombination site for the Gateway® BP reaction BP Clonase™
   2451..3158    +  CDS            mCherry2: mCherry2 is a basic (constitutively fluorescent) red fluorescent protein published in 2017, derived from Discosoma sp.. It has very low acid sensitivity.
   3177..3197    +  CDS            SV40 NLS: nuclear localization signal of SV40 (simian virus 40) large T antigen
   3201..3221    +  CDS            SV40 NLS: nuclear localization signal of SV40 (simian virus 40) large T antigen
   3225..3245    +  CDS            SV40 NLS: nuclear localization signal of SV40 (simian virus 40) large T antigen
   3260..3383    +  CDS            d2EYFP (fragment): EYFP destabilized by residues 422-461 of mouse ornithine decarboxylase, giving an in vivo half-life of ~2 hours mammalian codon-optimized
   3384..3408    -  protein_bind   attB2: mutant version of attB; recombination site for the Gateway® BP reaction BP Clonase™
   3426..4014    +  misc_feature   WPRE: woodchuck hepatitis virus posttranscriptional regulatory element
   4045..4544    +  promoter       PGK promoter: mouse phosphoglycerate kinase 1 promoter
   4561..5160    +  CDS            PuroR: puromycin N-acetyltransferase; pac from Streptomyces alboniger; confers resistance to puromycin
   5150..5230    +  CDS            nef (fragment): NEF_HV1Z2 - Experimental evidence at protein level: Swiss-Prot protein existence level 1. Extracellular Nef protein targets CD4(+) T-lymphocytes for apoptosis by interacting with CXCR4 surface receptors. From Human immunodeficiency virus type 1 group M subtype D (isolate Z2/CDC-Z34) (HIV-1).
   5232..5465    +  LTR            3' LTR (ΔU3): self-inactivating 3' long terminal repeat (LTR) from HIV-1
   5537..5658    +  polyA_signal   SV40 poly(A) signal: SV40 polyadenylation signal
   5698..5833    +  rep_origin     SV40 ori: SV40 origin of replication
   5854..5872    -  promoter       T7 promoter: promoter for bacteriophage T7 RNA polymerase
   5880..6035    +  CDS            lacZα (fragment): LacZα fragment of β-galactosidase; lacZ fragment
   6040..6468    +  rep_origin     f1 ori (sequence partly withheld): f1 bacteriophage origin of replication; arrow indicates direction of (+) strand synthesis
   6521..6625    +  promoter       AmpR promoter: bla
   6626..7486    +  CDS            AmpR: β-lactamase; bla; confers resistance to ampicillin, carbenicillin, and related antibiotics
   7657..8245    +  rep_origin     ori: high-copy-number ColE1/pMB1/pBR322/pUC origin of replication
   8428..8520    +  CDS            lacI (fragment): lac repressor; lacI; The lac repressor binds to the lac operator to inhibit transcription in E. coli. This inhibition can be relieved by adding lactose or isopropyl-β-D-thiogalactopyranoside (IPTG).
   8533..8554    +  protein_bind   CAP binding site: CAP binding activates transcription in the presence of cAMP. E. coli catabolite activator protein
   8569..8599    +  promoter       lac promoter: promoter for the E. coli lac operon
   8607..8623    +  protein_bind   lac operator: The lac repressor binds to the lac operator to inhibit transcription in E. coli. This inhibition can be relieved by adding lactose or isopropyl-β-D-thiogalactopyranoside (IPTG). lac repressor encoded by lacI
   8668..8686    +  promoter       T3 promoter: promoter for bacteriophage T3 RNA polymerase
