[The description below was written by a language model from this plasmid's Addgene catalogue record and pLannotate feature annotations shown in this document.]
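Description:
pLV-HKGT4_mCherry2-NLS-PEST_Puro is a third-generation-style, self-inactivating HIV-1 lentiviral reporter vector built on a commercial Gateway-assembled lentiviral expression backbone. In bacteria it is maintained through a high-copy ColE1/pUC origin and ampicillin resistance; an f1 origin, an SV40 origin and remnants of a lac/T7/T3 cloning region are also present in the backbone. The viral portion has an RSV promoter fused to a truncated 5' LTR, which drives genomic RNA production in packaging cells. This is followed by the Ψ packaging signal with a gag fragment, the RRE for Rev-dependent nuclear export, the cPPT/CTS, and a ΔU3 3' LTR followed by an SV40 polyadenylation signal.

The payload sits between Gateway attB4 and attB2 sites. The attB4–attB1 interval holds the HKGT4 element, a short synthetic cis-regulatory sequence of about 460 bp. According to the record, it was designed from a shortlist of housekeeping-like signature and transcription factor genes drawn from the Tabula Sapiens and Tabula Muris atlases. The annotation tool recognises only part of this interval, as a fragment resembling the mouse EF-1α promoter; the rest is unannotated. This element drives mCherry2 fused to three tandem SV40 nuclear localisation signals and a destabilising PEST sequence from mouse ornithine decarboxylase (matched by the software as a d2EYFP fragment). Red fluorescence is therefore concentrated in the nucleus and turns over quickly, so it reflects current rather than accumulated promoter activity. A WPRE follows to enhance transcript expression, and a separate mouse PGK promoter–puromycin resistance cassette allows selection of transduced mammalian cells independently of reporter output. The construct belongs to a set of synthetic reporters for genetic tracing of cell identities and state changes, and its housekeeping-like design suggests broad activity across cell types, although the record does not state a specific role.
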