Addgene plasmid #213773: pLV-HKGT4_mCherry2-NLS-PEST_Puro
Purpose: Fluorescent reporter designed on shortlist of Housekeeping-like signature and transcription factor genes from Tabula Sapiens and Tabula Muris databases.
Depositing lab: Gaetano Gargiulo. Depositing organization: Max-Delbrueck-Centrum fuer Molekulare Medizin (MDC). Publication: Logical design of synthetic cis-regulatory DNA for genetic tracing of cell identities and state changes. Company C, Schmitt MJ, Dramaretska Y, Serresi M, Kertalli S, Jiang B, Yin JA, Aguzzi A, Barozzi I, Gargiulo G. Nat Commun. 2024 Feb 5;15(1):897. doi: 10.1038/s41467-024-45069-6. PubMed 38316783.
Backbone
  Vector backbone: Lentiviral Gene Expression Vector
  Backbone manufacturer: VectorBuilder Inc.
  Backbone size w/o insert (bp): 8249
  Vector type: Lentiviral, Synthetic Biology
  Selectable markers: Puromycin
Growth in bacteria
  Bacterial resistance: Ampicillin, 100 μg/mL
  Growth temperature: 37°C
  Growth strain: NEB Stable
  Copy number: High Copy
Gene/Insert
  Gene/Insert name: HKGT4_mCherry2-NLS-PEST
  Species: H. sapiens (human)
  Insert size (bp): 462
  Cloning method: Unknown
Terms and licenses: Academic/Nonprofit Terms; Industry Terms: Not Available to Industry
How to cite: pLV-HKGT4_mCherry2-NLS-PEST_Puro was a gift from Gaetano Gargiulo (Addgene plasmid # 213773 ; http://n2t.net/addgene:213773 ; RRID:Addgene_213773)
