>Addgene plasmid #213773 | pLV-HKGT4_mCherry2-NLS-PEST_Puro | depositor partial sequence | sequence record 416894 | HKGT4
TCTAGAGACCTACCGCGAGAGCTTGGCGCCAAAATCGGAGCCGGAAGCCGCGTGTTGCCCCTCACAGGCA
GGACCCCAGGGGGCAGCACGGAGCGGGCTTTCTCCAGTGGGTGACTCCGCTCCCCTGGATGAAAGCGGAC
CTCGGGTCTCCAGGGCTCTAGACGGACTACGCGGCCGCCCCTCCCCCCCGAGGCCCGCGGCGCGCGCACA
CCGGGATCCCGCCGCTGCTCCGGCCGCCGCCGCCCCTCCCCCGCGCCCACCCGCCCCGGGGCCTCGTGCT
GGGGTCCCCGCCCCGCCGCCTACGCAGCCGGAGGGGCGCACTGAGCGGGGGGGGGGGGGGTGATGGGGGG
GAGGACCGGGGAGCTGGCGCGGGGCAAACTGGGAAAGCGGTGTCGTGTGCTGGCTCCGCCCTCTTCCCGA
GGGTGGGGGAGAACGGTATATAAGTGCGGCAGTCGCCTTGGA
